Addgene plasmid #188697: pEGPN-coBCL2L1-G94A
Purpose: express codon optimized BCL-XL drug resistant mutant
Depositing lab: Lewis Cantley. Depositing organization: Cornell University.
Backbone
  Vector backbone: pLenti
  Vector type: Lentiviral
Growth in bacteria
  Bacterial resistance: Ampicillin, 100 μg/mL
  Growth temperature: 30°C
  Growth strain: NEB Stable
  Copy number: High Copy
Gene/Insert
  Gene/Insert name: coBCL2L1-G94A
  Species: H. sapiens (human)
  Insert size (bp): 726
  Mutation: codon optimized, G94A
  Entrez Gene: BCL2L1 (a.k.a. BCL-XL/S, BCL2L, BCLX, Bcl-X, PPP1R52)
  Cloning method: Gibson Cloning
Terms and licenses: Academic/Nonprofit Terms; Industry Terms: Not Available to Industry
How to cite: pEGPN-coBCL2L1-G94A was a gift from Lewis Cantley (Addgene plasmid # 188697 ; http://n2t.net/addgene:188697 ; RRID:Addgene_188697)
