[The description below was written by a language model from this plasmid's Addgene catalogue record and pLannotate feature annotations shown in this document.]
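Description:
pEGPN-coBCL2L1-G94A is a lentiviral expression plasmid built on a pLenti backbone for delivering a codon-optimized human BCL2L1 (BCL-XL) coding sequence carrying a G94A substitution, which the record describes as a drug-resistant mutant. In bacteria it is maintained through a high-copy ColE1/pUC-type origin and selected with ampicillin via the β-lactamase gene and its native promoter.

The viral portion has a third-generation-style layout. A CMV enhancer/promoter is fused to a truncated HIV-1 5' LTR to drive genomic RNA transcription in packaging cells. It is followed by the Ψ packaging signal with a partial gag sequence, the Rev response element for Rev-dependent nuclear export, and the cPPT/CTS element that aids nuclear import of the reverse-transcribed genome. Within the transfer cassette, an EF-1α core promoter drives the BCL2L1 open reading frame; the listed insert is 726 bp, of which the annotation matches about 700 bp to the human protein. A separate mouse PGK promoter drives NeoR/KanR, allowing G418 selection of transduced mammalian cells. A WPRE downstream of both units enhances transcript stability and expression. It is followed by a nef-derived fragment and a truncated LTR annotation at the 3' end; whether this 3' LTR is self-inactivating is not stated in the record.

The two-promoter arrangement allows stable constitutive expression of the mutant anti-apoptotic protein with independent selection. The record does not name the drug concerned. Codon optimization alters the nucleotide sequence relative to the endogenous gene, but the record does not state why this was done.
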