Features (pLannotate 1.2.2; 20 found; start..end, strand, type, name):
     31..83      -  misc_feature   bom (fragment): basis of mobility region from pBR322
    238..617     +  enhancer       CMV enhancer: human cytomegalovirus immediate early enhancer
    618..817     +  promoter       CMV promoter: human cytomegalovirus (CMV) immediate early promoter
    835..1015    +  LTR            5' LTR (truncated): truncated 5' long terminal repeat (LTR) from HIV-1
   1062..1187    +  misc_feature   HIV-1 Ψ: packaging signal of human immunodeficiency virus type 1
   1171..1509    +  CDS            HIV-1 gag (fragment): gag protein from human immunodeficiency virus 1; gag
   1684..1917    +  misc_feature   RRE: The Rev response element (RRE) of HIV-1 allows for Rev-dependent mRNA export from the nucleus to the cytoplasm.
   2294..2394    +  CDS            Rev (fragment): human immunodeficiency virus 1 (HIV-1) Rev protein; rev; enhances nuclear export of unspliced and incompletely spliced viral mRNAs
   2444..2561    +  misc_feature   cPPT/CTS: central polypurine tract and central termination sequence of HIV-1
   2657..2868    +  promoter       EF-1α core promoter: core promoter for human elongation factor EF-1α
   2913..3611    +  CDS            BCL2L1: B2CL1_HUMAN - Also known as BCL2L, BCLX. Experimental evidence at protein level: Swiss-Prot protein existence level 1. Isoform Bcl-X(S) promotes apoptosis. From Homo sapiens (Human).
   3668..4167    +  promoter       PGK promoter: mouse phosphoglycerate kinase 1 promoter
   4204..4998    +  CDS            NeoR/KanR: aminoglycoside phosphotransferase from Tn5; aph(3')-II (or nptII); confers resistance to neomycin, kanamycin, and G418 (Geneticin®)
   5061..5649    +  misc_feature   WPRE: woodchuck hepatitis virus posttranscriptional regulatory element
   5650..5669    +  misc_feature   MCS (fragment): pBluescript multiple cloning site
   5671..6171    +  CDS            nef (fragment): NEF_HV1LA - Experimental evidence at protein level: Swiss-Prot protein existence level 1. Extracellular Nef protein targets CD4(+) T-lymphocytes for apoptosis by interacting with CXCR4 surface receptors. From Human immunodeficiency virus type 1 group M subtype B (isolate Lai) (HIV-1).
   6178..6358    +  LTR            5' LTR (truncated): truncated 5' long terminal repeat (LTR) from HIV-1
   6420..7008    -  rep_origin     ori: high-copy-number ColE1/pMB1/pBR322/pUC origin of replication
   7179..8039    -  CDS            AmpR: β-lactamase; bla; confers resistance to ampicillin, carbenicillin, and related antibiotics
   8040..8144    -  promoter       AmpR promoter: bla
>Addgene plasmid #188697 | pEGPN-coBCL2L1-G94A | addgene full sequence | sequence record 375004 | Addgene NGS Result
GTCGACGGATCGGGAGATCTCCCGATCCCCTATGGTGCACTCTCAGTACAATCTGCTCTGATGCCGCATA
GTTAAGCCAGTATCTGCTCCCTGCTTGTGTGTTGGAGGTCGCTGAGTAGTGCGCGAGCAAAATTTAAGCT
ACAACAAGGCAAGGCTTGACCGACAATTGCATGAAGAATCTGCTTAGGGTTAGGCGTTTTGCGCTGCTTC
GCGATGTACGGGCCAGATATACGCGTTGACATTGATTATTGACTAGTTATTAATAGTAATCAATTACGGG
GTCATTAGTTCATAGCCCATATATGGAGTTCCGCGTTACATAACTTACGGTAAATGGCCCGCCTGGCTGA
CCGCCCAACGACCCCCGCCCATTGACGTCAATAATGACGTATGTTCCCATAGTAACGCCAATAGGGACTT
TCCATTGACGTCAATGGGTGGAGTATTTACGGTAAACTGCCCACTTGGCAGTACATCAAGTGTATCATAT
GCCAAGTACGCCCCCTATTGACGTCAATGACGGTAAATGGCCCGCCTGGCATTATGCCCAGTACATGACC
TTATGGGACTTTCCTACTTGGCAGTACATCTACGTATTAGTCATCGCTATTACCATGGTGATGCGGTTTT
GGCAGTACATCAATGGGCGTGGATAGCGGTTTGACTCACGGGGATTTCCAAGTCTCCACCCCATTGACGT
CAATGGGAGTTTGTTTTGGCACCAAAATCAACGGGACTTTCCAAAATGTCGTAACAACTCCGCCCCATTG
ACGCAAATGGGCGGTAGGCGTGTACGGTGGGAGGTCTATATAAGCAGCGCGTTTTGCCTGTACTGGGTCT
CTCTGGTTAGACCAGATCTGAGCCTGGGAGCTCTCTGGCTAACTAGGGAACCCACTGCTTAAGCCTCAAT
AAAGCTTGCCTTGAGTGCTTCAAGTAGTGTGTGCCCGTCTGTTGTGTGACTCTGGTAACTAGAGATCCCT
CAGACCCTTTTAGTCAGTGTGGAAAATCTCTAGCAGTGGCGCCCGAACAGGGACTTGAAAGCGAAAGGGA
AACCAGAGGAGCTCTCTCGACGCAGGACTCGGCTTGCTGAAGCGCGCACGGCAAGAGGCGAGGGGCGGCG
ACTGGTGAGTACGCCAAAAATTTTGACTAGCGGAGGCTAGAAGGAGAGAGATGGGTGCGAGAGCGTCAGT
ATTAAGCGGGGGAGAATTAGATCGCGATGGGAAAAAATTCGGTTAAGGCCAGGGGGAAAGAAAAAATATA
AATTAAAACATATAGTATGGGCAAGCAGGGAGCTAGAACGATTCGCAGTTAATCCTGGCCTGTTAGAAAC
ATCAGAAGGCTGTAGACAAATACTGGGACAGCTACAACCATCCCTTCAGACAGGATCAGAAGAACTTAGA
TCATTATATAATACAGTAGCAACCCTCTATTGTGTGCATCAAAGGATAGAGATAAAAGACACCAAGGAAG
CTTTAGACAAGATAGAGGAAGAGCAAAACAAAAGTAAGACCACCGCACAGCAAGCGGCCGGCCGCTGATC
TTCAGACCTGGAGGAGGAGATATGAGGGACAATTGGAGAAGTGAATTATATAAATATAAAGTAGTAAAAA
TTGAACCATTAGGAGTAGCACCCACCAAGGCAAAGAGAAGAGTGGTGCAGAGAGAAAAAAGAGCAGTGGG
AATAGGAGCTTTGTTCCTTGGGTTCTTGGGAGCAGCAGGAAGCACTATGGGCGCAGCGTCAATGACGCTG
ACGGTACAGGCCAGACAATTATTGTCTGGTATAGTGCAGCAGCAGAACAATTTGCTGAGGGCTATTGAGG
CGCAACAGCATCTGTTGCAACTCACAGTCTGGGGCATCAAGCAGCTCCAGGCAAGAATCCTGGCTGTGGA
AAGATACCTAAAGGATCAACAGCTCCTGGGGATTTGGGGTTGCTCTGGAAAACTCATTTGCACCACTGCT
GTGCCTTGGAATGCTAGTTGGAGTAATAAATCTCTGGAACAGATTTGGAATCACACGACCTGGATGGAGT
GGGACAGAGAAATTAACAATTACACAAGCTTAATACACTCCTTAATTGAAGAATCGCAAAACCAGCAAGA
AAAGAATGAACAAGAATTATTGGAATTAGATAAATGGGCAAGTTTGTGGAATTGGTTTAACATAACAAAT
TGGCTGTGGTATATAAAATTATTCATAATGATAGTAGGAGGCTTGGTAGGTTTAAGAATAGTTTTTGCTG
TACTTTCTATAGTGAATAGAGTTAGGCAGGGATATTCACCATTATCGTTTCAGACCCACCTCCCAACCCC
GAGGGGACCCGACAGGCCCGAAGGAATAGAAGAAGAAGGTGGAGAGAGAGACAGAGACAGATCCATTCGA
TTAGTGAACGGATCGGCACTGCGTGCGCCAATTCTGCAGACAAATGGCAGTATTCATCCACAATTTTAAA
AGAAAAGGGGGGATTGGGGGGTACAGTGCAGGGGAAAGAATAGTAGACATAATAGCAACAGACATACAAA
CTAAAGAATTACAAAAACAAATTACAAAAATTCAAAATTTTCGGGTTTATTACAGGGACAGCAGAGATCC
AGTTTGGTTAGTACCGGGCCCGGGGATCAGTGTGAGGGAGTGTAAAGCTGGTTTAAACCCTGCAGGGGGC
AGAGCGCACATCGCCCACAGTCCCCGAGAAGTTGGGGGGAGGGGTCGGCAATTGAACCGGTGCCTAGAGA
AGGTGGCGCGGGGTAAACTGGGAAAGTGATGTCGTGTACTGGCTCCGCCTTTTTCCCGAGGGTGGGGGAG
AACCGTATATAAGTGCAGTAGTCGCCGTGAACGTTCTTTTTCGCAACGGGTTTGCCGCCAGAACACAGCG
CCGGTGCTAACTCGAACGCTAGCTGTGCGATCGTTTGCCACCATGAGTCAGTCCAATAGAGAATTAGTGG
TTGACTTCTTGTCATACAAACTGTCACAAAAAGGTTACTCATGGAGCCAATTCAGCGACGTTGAAGAGAA
CCGGACCGAGGCTCCTGAGGGGACTGAAAGTGAGATGGAGACGCCAAGTGCTATCAACGGTAACCCCTCA
TGGCACCTTGCTGACTCACCCGCTGTGAACGGAGCCACTGGCCATTCGTCTTCCCTCGACGCCCGGGAGG
TGATCCCAATGGCGGCCGTGAAACAGGCCCTGAGGGAGGCCGTAGATGAATTTGAGCTGAGATACAGAAG
AGCGTTCTCAGATTTGACCTCCCAGCTGCACATAACACCGGGGACTGCTTACCAGTCGTTCGAGCAGGTC
GTCAACGAACTTTTTCGGGATGGCGTAAACTGGGGCCGGATTGTCGCTTTCTTTTCATTCGGCGGAGCAC
TTTGCGTCGAGTCTGTCGATAAGGAGATGCAGGTTCTGGTCTCCCGTATCGCCGCCTGGATGGCTACATA
CTTGAATGATCACCTTGAGCCTTGGATCCAGGAAAATGGCGGCTGGGATACTTTCGTGGAGCTTTACGGA
AATAATGCGGCCGCTGAGTCCCGCAAGGGGCAGGAGCGGTTTAATCGGTGGTTTCTGACTGGGATGACCG
TTGCTGGCGTCGTCCTGTTGGGATCTCTATTCTCCAGAAAGTGAAACCCAGCTTTGTTGTACAAACCGCT
GTTCCTAGGAATCCCGAGGCCTCTACCGGGTAGGGGAGGCGCTTTTCCCAAGGCAGTCTGGAGCATGCGC
TTTAGCAGCCCCGCTGGGCACTTGGCGCTACACAAGTGGCCTCTGGCCTCGCACACATTCCACATCCACC
GGTAGGCGCCAACCGGCTCCGTTCTTTGGTGGCCCCTTCGCGCCACCTTCTACTCCTCCCCTAGTCAGGA
AGTTCCCCCCCGCCCCGCAGCTCGCGTCGTGCAGGACGTGACAAATGGAAGTAGCACGTCTCACTAGTCT
CGTGCAGATGGACAGCACCGCTGAGCAATGGAAGCGGGTAGGCCTTTGGGGCAGCGGCCAATAGCAGCTT
TGCTCCTTCGCTTTCTGGGCTCAGAGGCTGGGAAGGGGTGGGTCCGGGGGCGGGCTCAGGGGCGGGCTCA
GGGGCGGGGCGGGCGCCCGAAGGTCCTCCGGAGGCCCGGCATTCTGCACGCTTCAAAAGCGCACGTCTGC
CGCGCTGTTCTCCTCTTCCTCATCTCCGGGCCTTTCGGACCCGACATTAGCGCTACAGCTTAAGCGGGCC
ACCATGATTGAACAAGATGGATTGCACGCAGGTTCTCCGGCCGCTTGGGTGGAGAGGCTATTCGGCTATG
ACTGGGCACAACAGACAATCGGCTGCTCTGATGCCGCCGTGTTCCGGCTGTCAGCGCAGGGGCGCCCGGT
TCTTTTTGTCAAGACCGACCTGTCCGGTGCCCTGAATGAACTGCAAGACGAGGCAGCGCGGCTATCGTGG
CTGGCCACGACGGGCGTTCCTTGCGCAGCTGTGCTCGACGTTGTCACTGAAGCGGGAAGGGACTGGCTGC
TATTGGGCGAAGTGCCGGGGCAGGATCTCCTGTCATCTCACCTTGCTCCTGCCGAGAAAGTATCCATCAT
GGCTGATGCAATGCGGCGGCTGCATACGCTTGATCCGGCTACCTGCCCATTCGACCACCAAGCGAAACAT
CGCATCGAGCGAGCACGTACTCGGATGGAAGCCGGTCTTGTCGATCAGGATGATCTGGACGAAGAGCATC
AGGGGCTCGCGCCAGCCGAACTGTTCGCCAGGCTCAAGGCGAGCATGCCCGACGGCGAGGATCTCGTCGT
GACCCATGGCGATGCCTGCTTGCCGAATATCATGGTGGAAAATGGCCGCTTTTCTGGATTCATCGACTGT
GGCCGGCTGGGTGTGGCGGACCGCTATCAGGACATAGCGTTGGCTACCCGTGATATTGCTGAAGAGCTTG
GCGGCGAATGGGCTGACCGCTTCCTCGTGCTTTACGGTATCGCCGCTCCCGATTCGCAGCGCATCGCCTT
CTATCGCCTTCTTGACGAGTTCTTCTGAGGATCCGTTTAAACGTTGTTGTTTGGGGTTGAATTACTCTTC
TAGACCGCGGCGCGCCCGATAATCAACCTCTGGATTACAAAATTTGTGAAAGATTGACTGGTATTCTTAA
CTATGTTGCTCCTTTTACGCTATGTGGATACGCTGCTTTAATGCCTTTGTATCATGCTATTGCTTCCCGT
ATGGCTTTCATTTTCTCCTCCTTGTATAAATCCTGGTTGCTGTCTCTTTATGAGGAGTTGTGGCCCGTTG
TCAGGCAACGTGGCGTGGTGTGCACTGTGTTTGCTGACGCAACCCCCACTGGTTGGGGCATTGCCACCAC
CTGTCAGCTCCTTTCCGGGACTTTCGCTTTCCCCCTCCCTATTGCCACGGCGGAACTCATCGCCGCCTGC
CTTGCCCGCTGCTGGACAGGGGCTCGGCTGTTGGGCACTGACAATTCCGTGGTGTTGTCGGGGAAATCAT
CGTCCTTTCCTTGGCTGCTCGCCTGTGTTGCCACCTGGATTCTGCGCGGGACGTCCTTCTGCTACGTCCC
TTCGGCCCTCAATCCAGCGGACCTTCCTTCCCGCGGCCTGCTGCCGGCTCTGCGGCCTCTTCCGCGTCTT
CGCCTTCGCCCTCAGACGAGTCGGATCTCCCTTTGGGCCGCCTCCCCGCATCGATACCGTCGACCTCGAT
CGAGACCTAGAAAAACATGGAGCAATCACAAGTAGCAATACAGCAGCTACCAATGCTGATTGTGCCTGGC
TAGAAGCACAAGAGGAGGAGGAGGTGGGTTTTCCAGTCACACCTCAGGTACCTTTAAGACCAATGACTTA
CAAGGCAGCTGTAGATCTTAGCCACTTTTTAAAAGAAAAGGGGGGACTGGAAGGGCTAATTCACTCCCAA
CGAAGACAAGATATCCTTGATCTGTGGATCTACCACACACAAGGCTACTTCCCTGATTGGCAGAACTACA
CACCAGGGCCAGGGATCAGATATCCACTGACCTTTGGATGGTGCTACAAGCTAGTACCAGTTGAGCAAGA
GAAGGTAGAAGAAGCCAATGAAGGAGAGAACACCCGCTTGTTACACCCTGTGAGCCTGCATGGGATGGAT
GACCCGGAGAGAGAAGTATTAGAGTGGAGGTTTGACAGCCGCCTAGCATTTCATCACATGGCCCGAGAGC
TGCATCCGGACTGTACTGGGTCTCTCTGGTTAGACCAGATCTGAGCCTGGGAGCTCTCTGGCTAACTAGG
GAACCCACTGCTTAAGCCTCAATAAAGCTTGCCTTGAGTGCTTCAAGTAGTGTGTGCCCGTCTGTTGTGT
GACTCTGGTAACTAGAGATCCCTCAGACCCTTTTAGTCAGTGTGGAAAATCTCTAGCAGCATGTGAGCAA
AAGGCCAGCAAAAGGCCAGGAACCGTAAAAAGGCCGCGTTGCTGGCGTTTTTCCATAGGCTCCGCCCCCC
TGACGAGCATCACAAAAATCGACGCTCAAGTCAGAGGTGGCGAAACCCGACAGGACTATAAAGATACCAG
GCGTTTCCCCCTGGAAGCTCCCTCGTGCGCTCTCCTGTTCCGACCCTGCCGCTTACCGGATACCTGTCCG
CCTTTCTCCCTTCGGGAAGCGTGGCGCTTTCTCATAGCTCACGCTGTAGGTATCTCAGTTCGGTGTAGGT
CGTTCGCTCCAAGCTGGGCTGTGTGCACGAACCCCCCGTTCAGCCCGACCGCTGCGCCTTATCCGGTAAC
TATCGTCTTGAGTCCAACCCGGTAAGACACGACTTATCGCCACTGGCAGCAGCCACTGGTAACAGGATTA
GCAGAGCGAGGTATGTAGGCGGTGCTACAGAGTTCTTGAAGTGGTGGCCTAACTACGGCTACACTAGAAG
AACAGTATTTGGTATCTGCGCTCTGCTGAAGCCAGTTACCTTCGGAAAAAGAGTTGGTAGCTCTTGATCC
GGCAAACAAACCACCGCTGGTAGCGGTGGTTTTTTTGTTTGCAAGCAGCAGATTACGCGCAGAAAAAAAG
GATCTCAAGAAGATCCTTTGATCTTTTCTACGGGGTCTGACGCTCAGTGGAACGAAAACTCACGTTAAGG
GATTTTGGTCATGAGATTATCAAAAAGGATCTTCACCTAGATCCTTTTAAATTAAAAATGAAGTTTTAAA
TCAATCTAAAGTATATATGAGTAAACTTGGTCTGACAGTTACCAATGCTTAATCAGTGAGGCACCTATCT
CAGCGATCTGTCTATTTCGTTCATCCATAGTTGCCTGACTCCCCGTCGTGTAGATAACTACGATACGGGA
GGGCTTACCATCTGGCCCCAGTGCTGCAATGATACCGCGAGACCCACGCTCACCGGCTCCAGATTTATCA
GCAATAAACCAGCCAGCCGGAAGGGCCGAGCGCAGAAGTGGTCCTGCAACTTTATCCGCCTCCATCCAGT
CTATTAATTGTTGCCGGGAAGCTAGAGTAAGTAGTTCGCCAGTTAATAGTTTGCGCAACGTTGTTGCCAT
TGCTACAGGCATCGTGGTGTCACGCTCGTCGTTTGGTATGGCTTCATTCAGCTCCGGTTCCCAACGATCA
AGGCGAGTTACATGATCCCCCATGTTGTGCAAAAAAGCGGTTAGCTCCTTCGGTCCTCCGATCGTTGTCA
GAAGTAAGTTGGCCGCAGTGTTATCACTCATGGTTATGGCAGCACTGCATAATTCTCTTACTGTCATGCC
ATCCGTAAGATGCTTTTCTGTGACTGGTGAGTACTCAACCAAGTCATTCTGAGAATAGTGTATGCGGCGA
CCGAGTTGCTCTTGCCCGGCGTCAATACGGGATAATACCGCGCCACATAGCAGAACTTTAAAAGTGCTCA
TCATTGGAAAACGTTCTTCGGGGCGAAAACTCTCAAGGATCTTACCGCTGTTGAGATCCAGTTCGATGTA
ACCCACTCGTGCACCCAACTGATCTTCAGCATCTTTTACTTTCACCAGCGTTTCTGGGTGAGCAAAAACA
GGAAGGCAAAATGCCGCAAAAAAGGGAATAAGGGCGACACGGAAATGTTGAATACTCATACTCTTCCTTT
TTCAATATTATTGAAGCATTTATCAGGGTTATTGTCTCATGAGCGGATACATATTTGAATGTATTTAGAA
AAATAAACAAATAGGGGTTCCGCGCACATTTCCCCGAAAAGTGCCACCTGAC
